>Addgene plasmid #68750 | pVITRO1-SS-149 | depositor full sequence | sequence record 120993 | pVITRO1-SS-149 sequence 7733 bps
CCTGCAGGGCCTGAAATAACCTCTGAAAGAGGAACTTGGTTAGGTACCTTCTGAGGCGGAAAGAACCAGC
TGTGGAATGTGTGTCAGTTAGGGTGTGGAAAGTCCCCAGGCTCCCCAGCAGGCAGAAGTATGCAAAGCAT
GCATCTCAATTAGTCAGCAACCAGGTGTGGAAAGTCCCCAGGCTCCCCAGCAGGCAGAAGTATGCAAAGC
ATGCATCTCAATTAGTCAGCAACCATAGTCCCACTAGTGGAGCCGAGAGTAATTCATACAAAAGGAGGGA
TCGCCTTCGCAAGGGGAGAGCCCAGGGACCGTCCCTAAATTCTCACAGACCCAAATCCCTGTAGCCGCCC
CACGACAGCGCGAGGAGCATGCGCTCAGGGCTGAGCGCGGGGAGAGCAGAGCACACAAGCTCATAGACCC
TGGTCGTGGGGGGGAGGACCGGGGAGCTGGCGCGGGGCAAACTGGGAAAGCGGTGTCGTGTGCTGGCTCC
GCCCTCTTCCCGAGGGTGGGGGAGAACGGTATATAAGTGCGGCAGTCGCCTTGGACGTTCTTTTTCGCAA
CGGGTTTGCCGTCAGAACGCAGGTGAGGGGCGGGTGTGGCTTCCGCGGGCCGCCGAGCTGGAGGTCCTGC
TCCGAGCGGGCCGGGCCCCGCTGTCGTCGGCGGGGATTAGCTGCGAGCATTCCCGCTTCGAGTTGCGGGC
GGCGCGGGAGGCAGAGTGCGAGGCCTAGCGGCAACCCCGTAGCCTCGCCTCGTGTCCGGCTTGAGGCCTA
GCGTGGTGTCCGCGCCGCCGCCGCGTGCTACTCCGGCCGCACTCTGGTCTTTTTTTTTTTTGTTGTTGTT
GCCCTGCTGCCTTCGATTGCCGTTCAGCAATAGGGGCTAACAAAGGGAGGGTGCGGGGCTTGCTCGCCCG
GAGCCCGGAGAGGTCATGGTTGGGGAGGAATGGAGGGACAGGAGTGGCGGCTGGGGCCCGCCCGCCTTCG
GAGCACATGTCCGACGCCACCTGGATGGGGCGAGGCCTGGGGTTTTTCCCGAAGCAACCAGGCTGGGGTT
AGCGTGCCGAGGCCATGTGGCCCCAGCACCCGGCACGATCTGGCTTGGCGGCGCCGCGTTGCCCTGCCTC
CCTAACTAGGGTGAGGCCATCCCGTCCGGCACCAGTTGCGTGCGTGGAAAGATGGCCGCTCCCGGGCCCT
GTTGCAAGGAGCTCAAAATGGAGGACGCGGCAGCCCGGTGGAGCGGGCGGGTGAGTCACCCACACAAAGG
AAGAGGGCCTGGTCCCTCACCGGCTGCTGCTTCCTGTGACCCCGTGGTCCTATCGGCCGCAATAGTCACC
TCGGGCTTTTGAGCACGGCTAGTCGCGGCGGGGGGAGGGGATGTAATGGCGTTGGAGTTTGTTCACATTT
GGTGGGTGGAGACTAGTCAGGCCAGCCTGGCGCTGGAAGTCATTTTTGGAATTTGTCCCCTTGAGTTTTG
AGCGGAGCTAATTCTCGGGCTTCTTAGCGGTTCAAAGGTATCTTTTAAACCCTTTTTTAGGTGTTGTGAA
AACCACCGCTAATTCAAAGCAACCGGTGATATCATGGACTACAAGGACGACGATGACAAGCCCAAGAAAA
AGCGCAAGGTCTCTAGACCCGGGGAGCGCCCCTTCCAGTGTCGCATTTGCATGCGGAACTTTTCGATTCC
AAATCATTTGGCTAGACATACCCGTACTCATACCGGTGAAAAACCGTTTCAGTGTCGGATCTGTATGCGA
AATTTCTCCCAATCTGCTCATTTGAAAAGACATCTACGTACGCACACCGGCGAGAAGCCATTCCAATGCC
GAATATGCATGCGCAACTTCAGTCAAGATGTTTCTTTGGTTAGACACCTAAAAACCCACCTGAGACAGAA
GGACGGGGAGCGCCCCTTCCAGTGTCGCATTTGCATGCGGAACTTTTCGTCTGCTCAAGCTTTGGCTAGA
CATACCCGTACTCATACCGGTGAAAAACCGTTTCAGTGTCGGATCTGTATGCGAAATTTCTCCCAAGGTG
GTAATTTGACTAGACATCTACGTACGCACACCGGCGAGAAGCCATTCCAATGCCGAATATGCATGCGCAA
CTTCAGTCAACATCCAAATTTGACTAGACACCTAAAAACCCACCTGAGAGGATCCGGGCGCGCCGACGCG
CTGGACGATTTCGATCTCGACATGCTGGGTTCTGATGCCCTCGATGACTTTGACCTGGATATGTTGGGAA
GCGACGCATTGGATGACTTTGATCTGGACATGCTCGGCTCCGATGCTCTGGACGATTTCGATCTCGATAT
GTTAATTAATTGTTAAGCTAGCTGGCCAGACATGATAAGATACATTGATGAGTTTGGACAAACCACAACT
AGAATGCAGTGAAAAAAATGCTTTATTTGTGAAATTTGTGATGCTATTGCTTTATTTGTAACCATTATAA
GCTGCAATAAACAAGTTAACAACAACAATTGCATTCATTTTATGTTTCAGGTTCAGGGGGAGGTGTGGGA
GGTTTTTTAAAGCAAGTAAAACCTCTACAAATGTGGTATGGAAATGTTAATTAACTAGCCATGACCAAAA
TCCCTTAACGTGAGTTTTCGTTCCACTGAGCGTCAGACCCCGTAGAAAAGATCAAAGGATCTTCTTGAGA
TCCTTTTTTTCTGCGCGTAATCTGCTGCTTGCAAACAAAAAAACCACCGCTACCAGCGGTGGTTTGTTTG
CCGGATCAAGAGCTACCAACTCTTTTTCCGAAGGTAACTGGCTTCAGCAGAGCGCAGATACCAAATACTG
TTCTTCTAGTGTAGCCGTAGTTAGGCCACCACTTCAAGAACTCTGTAGCACCGCCTACATACCTCGCTCT
GCTAATCCTGTTACCAGTGGCTGCTGCCAGTGGCGATAAGTCGTGTCTTACCGGGTTGGACTCAAGACGA
TAGTTACCGGATAAGGCGCAGCGGTCGGGCTGAACGGGGGGTTCGTGCACACAGCCCAGCTTGGAGCGAA
CGACCTACACCGAACTGAGATACCTACAGCGTGAGCTATGAGAAAGCGCCACGCTTCCCGAAGGGAGAAA
GGCGGACAGGTATCCGGTAAGCGGCAGGGTCGGAACAGGAGAGCGCACGAGGGAGCTTCCAGGGGGAAAC
GCCTGGTATCTTTATAGTCCTGTCGGGTTTCGCCACCTCTGACTTGAGCGTCGATTTTTGTGATGCTCGT
CAGGGGGGCGGAGCCTATGGAAAAACGCCAGCAACGCGGCCTTTTTACGGTTCCTGGCCTTTTGCTGGCC
TTTTGCTCACATGTTCTTAATTAACCTGCAGGCGTTACATAACTTACGGTAAATGGCCCGCCTGGCTGAC
CGCCCAACGACCCCCGCCCATTGACGTCAATAATGACGTATGTTCCCATAGTAACGCCAATAGGGACTTT
CCATTGACGTCAATGGGTGGAGTATTTACGGTAAACTGCCCACTTGGCAGTACATCAAGTGTATCATATG
CCAAGTACGCCCCCTATTGACGTCAATGACGGTAAATGGCCCGCCTGGCATTATGCCCAGTACATGACCT
TATGGGACTTTCCTACTTGGCAGTACATCTACGTATTAGTCATCGCTATTACCATGATGATGCGGTTTTG
GCAGTACATCAATGGGCGTGGATAGCGGTTTGACTCACGGGGATTTCCAAGTCTCCACCCCATTGACGTC
AATGGGAGTTTGTTTTGACTAGTGGAGCCGAGAGTAATTCATACAAAAGGAGGGATCGCCTTCGCAAGGG
GAGAGCCCAGGGACCGTCCCTAAATTCTCACAGACCCAAATCCCTGTAGCCGCCCCACGACAGCGCGAGG
AGCATGCGCCCAGGGCTGAGCGCGGGTAGATCAGAGCACACAAGCTCACAGTCCCCGGCGGTGGGGGGAG
GGGCGCGCTGAGCGGGGGCCAGGGAGCTGGCGCGGGGCAAACTGGGAAAGTGGTGTCGTGTGCTGGCTCC
GCCCTCTTCCCGAGGGTGGGGGAGAACGGTATATAAGTGCGGTAGTCGCCTTGGACGTTCTTTTTCGCAA
CGGGTTTGCCGTCAGAACGCAGGTGAGTGGCGGGTGTGGCTTCCGCGGGCCCCGGAGCTGGAGCCCTGCT
CTGAGCGGGCCGGGCTGATATGCGAGTGTCGTCCGCAGGGTTTAGCTGTGAGCATTCCCACTTCGAGTGG
CGGGCGGTGCGGGGGTGAGAGTGCGAGGCCTAGCGGCAACCCCGTAGCCTCGCCTCGTGTCCGGCTTGAG
GCCTAGCGTGGTGTCCGCCGCCGCGTGCCACTCCGGCCGCACTATGCGTTTTTTGTCCTTGCTGCCCTCG
ATTGCCTTCCAGCAGCATGGGCTAACAAAGGGAGGGTGTGGGGCTCACTCTTAAGGAGCCCATGAAGCTT
ACGTTGGATAGGAATGGAAGGGCAGGAGGGGCGACTGGGGCCCGCCCGCCTTCGGAGCACATGTCCGACG
CCACCTGGATGGGGCGAGGCCTGTGGCTTTCCGAAGCAATCGGGCGTGAGTTTAGCCTACCTGGGCCATG
TGGCCCTAGCACTGGGCACGGTCTGGCCTGGCGGTGCCGCGTTCCCTTGCCTCCCAACAAGGGTGAGGCC
GTCCCGCCCGGCACCAGTTGCTTGCGCGGAAAGATGGCCGCTCCCGGGGCCCTGTTGCAAGGAGCTCAAA
ATGGAGGACGCGGCAGCCCGGTGGAGCGGGCGGGTGAGTCACCCACACAAAGGAAGAGGGCCTTGCCCCT
CGCCGGCCGCTGCTTCCTGTGACCCCGTGGTCTATCGGCCGCATAGTCACCTCGGGCTTCTCTTGAGCAC
CGCTCGTCGCGGCGGGGGGAGGGGATCTAATGGCGTTGGAGTTTGTTCACATTTGGTGGGTGGAGACTAG
TCAGGCCAGCCTGGCGCTGGAAGTCATTCTTGGAATTTGCCCCTTTGAGTTTGGAGCGAGGCTAATTCTC
AAGCCTCTTAGCGGTTCAAAGGTATTTTCTAAACCCGTTTCCAGGTGTTGTGAAAGCCACCGCTAATTCA
AAGCAATCCGGAGTATACATGGTGAGCAAGGGCGAGGAGGATAACATGGCCATCATCAAGGAGTTCATGC
GCTTCAAGGTGCACATGGAGGGCTCCGTGAACGGCCACGAGTTCGAGATCGAGGGCGAGGGCGAGGGCCG
CCCCTACGAGGGCACCCAGACCGCCAAGCTGAAGGTGACCAAGGGTGGCCCCCTGCCCTTCGCCTGGGAC
ATCCTGTCCCCTCAGTTCATGTACGGCTCCAAGGCCTACGTGAAGCACCCCGCCGACATCCCCGACTACT
TGAAGCTGTCCTTCCCCGAGGGCTTCAAGTGGGAGCGCGTGATGAACTTCGAGGACGGCGGCGTGGTGAC
CGTGACCCAGGACTCCTCCCTGCAGGACGGCGAGTTCATCTACAAGGTGAAGCTGCGCGGCACCAACTTC
CCCTCCGACGGCCCCGTAATGCAGAAGAAGACCATGGGCTGGCAGGCCTCCTCCGAGCGGATGTACCCCG
AGGACGGCGCCCTGAAGGGCGAGATCAAGCAGAGGCTGAAGCTGAAGGACGGCGGCCACTACGACGCTGA
GGTCAAGACCACCTACAAGGCCAAGAAGCCCGTGCAGCTGCCCGGCGCCTACAACGTCAACATCAAGTTG
GACATCACCTCCCACAACGAGGACTACACCATCGTGGAACAGTACGAACGCGCCGAGGGCCGCCACTCCA
CCGGCGGCATGGACGAGCTGTACAAGTAACCTAGGAGCAGGTTTCCCCAATGACACAAAACGTGCAACTT
GAAACTCCGCCTGGTCTTTCCAGGTCTAGAGGGGTAACACTTTGTACTGCGTTTGGCTCCACGCTCGATC
CACTGGCGAGTGTTAGTAACAGCACTGTTGCTTCGTAGCGGAGCATGACGGCCGTGGGAACTCCTCCTTG
GTAACAAGGACCCACGGGGCCAAAAGCCACGCCCACACGGGCCCGTCATGTGTGCAACCCCAGCACGGCG
ACTTTACTGCGAAACCCACTTTAAAGTGACATTGAAACTGGTACCCACACACTGGTGACAGGCTAAGGAT
GCCCTTCAGGTACCCCGAGGTAACACGCGACACTCGGGATCTGAGAAGGGGACTGGGGCTTCTATAAAAG
CGCTCGGTTTAAAAAGCTTCTATGCCTGAATAGGTGACCGGAGGTCGGCACCTTTCCTTTGCAATTACTG
ACCCTATGAATACACTGACTGTTTGACAATTAATCATCGGCATAGTATATCGGCATAGTATAATACGACT
CACTATAGGAGGGCCACCATGATTGAACAAGATGGATTGCACGCAGGTTCTCCGGCCGCTTGGGTGGAGA
GGCTATTCGGCTATGACTGGGCACAACAGACAATCGGCTGCTCTGATGCCGCCGTGTTCCGGCTGTCAGC
GCAGGGGCGCCCGGTTCTTTTTGTCAAGACCGACCTGTCCGGTGCCCTGAATGAACTGCAAGACGAGGCA
GCGCGGCTATCGTGGCTGGCCACGACGGGCGTTCCTTGCGCAGCTGTGCTCGACGTTGTCACTGAAGCGG
GAAGGGACTGGCTGCTATTGGGCGAAGTGCCGGGGCAGGATCTCCTGTCATCTCACCTTGCTCCTGCCGA
GAAAGTATCCATCATGGCTGATGCAATGCGGCGGCTGCATACGCTTGATCCGGCTACCTGCCCATTCGAC
CACCAAGCGAAACATCGCATCGAGCGAGCACGTACTCGGATGGAAGCCGGTCTTGTCGATCAGGATGATC
TGGACGAAGAGCATCAGGGGCTCGCGCCAGCCGAACTGTTCGCCAGGCTCAAGGCGAGCATGCCCGACGG
CGAGGATCTCGTCGTGACACATGGCGATGCCTGCTTGCCGAATATCATGGTGGAAAATGGCCGCTTTTCT
GGATTCATCGACTGTGGCCGGCTGGGTGTGGCGGACCGCTATCAGGACATAGCGTTGGCTACCCGTGATA
TTGCTGAAGAGCTTGGCGGCGAATGGGCTGACCGCTTCCTCGTGCTTTACGGTATCGCCGCTCCCGATTC
GCAGCGCATCGCCTTCTATCGCCTTCTTGACGAGTTCTTCTGAGCGGGACTCTGGGGTTCGAAATGACCG
ACCAAGCGAATTCGCTAGGATTATCCCTAATACCTGCCACCCCACTCTTAATCAGTGGTGGAAGAACGGT
CTCAGAACTGTTTGTTTCAATTGGCCATTTAAGTTTAGTAGTAAAAGACTGGTTAATGATAACAATGCAT
CGTAAAACCTTCAGAAGGAAAGGAGAATGTTTTGTGGACCACTTTGGTTTTCTTTTTTGCGTGTGGCAGT
TTTAAGTTATTAGTTTTTAAAATCAGTACTTTTTAATGGAAACAACTTGACCAAAAATTTGTCACAGAAT
TTTGAGACCCATTAAAAAAGTTAAATGAGAAACCTGTGTGTTCCTTTGGTCAACACCGAGACATTTAGGT
GAAAGACATCTAATTCTGGTTTTACGAATCTGGAAACTTCTTGAAAATGTAATTCTTGAGTTAACACTTC
TGGGTGGAGAATAGGGTTGTTTTCCCCCCACATAATTGGAAGGGGAAGGAATATCATTTAAAGCTATGGG
AGGGTTGCTTTGATTACAACACTGGAGAGAAATGCAGCATGTTGCTGATTGCCTGTCACTAAAACAGGCC
AAAAACTGAGTCCTTGGGTTGCATAGAAAGCTG
Features (pLannotate 1.2.2; 15 found; start..end, strand, type, name):
     51..242     +  promoter       SV40 promoter (fragment): SV40 enhancer and early promoter
    429..1562    +  promoter       mEF-1α promoter (fragment): strong constitutive promoter for mouse elongation factor EF-1α
   1580..1600    +  CDS            FLAG (fragment): FLAG® epitope tag, followed by an enterokinase cleavage site
   2165..2314    +  CDS            VP64: tetrameric repeat of the minimal activation domain of herpes simplex virus VP16 (Beerli et al., 1998)
   2346..2467    -  polyA_signal   SV40 poly(A) signal: SV40 polyadenylation signal
   2490..2561    -  CDS            large T antigen (fragment): large T antigen from SV40 (simian virus 40)
   2655..3243    +  rep_origin     ori: high-copy-number ColE1/pMB1/pBR322/pUC origin of replication
   3323..3626    +  enhancer       CMV enhancer: human cytomegalovirus immediate early enhancer
   3628..3727    +  promoter       CMV promoter (fragment): human cytomegalovirus (CMV) immediate early promoter
   5059..5768    +  CDS            mCherry (fragment): monomeric derivative of DsRed fluorescent protein (Shaner et al., 2004) mammalian codon-optimized
   5776..6220    +  misc_feature   FMDV IRES: internal ribosome entry site (IRES) of the foot-and-mouth disease virus
   6253..6271    +  promoter       tac promoter (fragment): strong E. coli promoter; hybrid between the trp and lac UV5 promoters
   6291..6309    +  promoter       T7 promoter: promoter for bacteriophage T7 RNA polymerase
   6319..7113    +  CDS            NeoR/KanR: aminoglycoside phosphotransferase from Tn5; aph(3')-II (or nptII); confers resistance to neomycin, kanamycin, and G418 (Geneticin®)
   7160..7732    +  polyA_signal   EF-1α poly(A) signal: human EF-1α polyadenylation signal
