[The description below was written by a language model from this plasmid's Addgene catalogue record and pLannotate feature annotations shown in this document.]
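Description:
pVITRO1-SS-149 is a 7.7 kb mammalian expression plasmid built on InvivoGen's pVITRO1-NEO-MCS backbone, a dual-cassette vector that expresses two genes from a single plasmid. It replicates in E. coli at high copy from a ColE1/pUC-type origin. A single Tn5 NeoR/KanR (aminoglycoside phosphotransferase) gene provides both kanamycin resistance in bacteria and G418 selection in mammalian cells.

The first cassette is driven by a mouse EF-1α promoter preceded by an SV40 enhancer fragment. It encodes ZF6/ZF10-VP64, a synthetic transcription factor of about 750 bp with an N-terminal FLAG tag and nuclear localization signal. The unannotated stretch between the FLAG tag and the C-terminal VP64 activation domain (four copies of the minimal HSV VP16 activation domain) presumably holds the zinc-finger DNA-binding portion. This cassette ends in an SV40 polyadenylation signal.

The second cassette begins with a CMV enhancer and a short CMV promoter fragment. More than a kilobase between this fragment and the coding region is unannotated, so the full composition of the second promoter cannot be read from the feature table. It expresses mCherry, followed by an FMDV IRES that allows translation of NeoR/KanR from the same transcript, which terminates at an EF-1α polyadenylation signal. Short tac and T7 promoter matches just upstream of the resistance gene are consistent with a bacterial promoter that drives the marker in E. coli.

The stated purpose is delivery of the ZF6/ZF10 transcription factor with a red fluorescent marker for identifying transfected cells. It was deposited with work on zinc-finger-based DNA sense-and-respond protein modules for mammalian cells, but the record does not give its specific role there or the zinc fingers' target sequences.
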