Addgene plasmid #68750: pVITRO1-SS-149
Purpose: ZF6/ZF10-TF with mCherry marker
Depositing lab: James Collins. Depositing organization: Massachusetts Institute of Technology. Publication: DNA sense-and-respond protein modules for mammalian cells. Slomovic S, Collins JJ. Nat Methods. 2015 Sep 21. doi: 10.1038/nmeth.3585. PubMed 26389572.
Backbone
  Vector backbone: pVITRO1-NEO-MCS
  Backbone manufacturer: invivogen
  Backbone size w/o insert (bp): 6295
  Total vector size (bp): 7733
  Vector type: Mammalian Expression
  Selectable markers: Neomycin (select with G418)
Growth in bacteria
  Bacterial resistance: Kanamycin, 50 μg/mL
  Growth temperature: 37°C
  Growth strain: DH5alpha
  Copy number: High Copy
Gene/Insert 1
  Gene/Insert name: ZF6/ZF10-VP64
  Species: Synthetic
  Insert size (bp): 753
  Tag / fusion protein: flag (N terminal on insert); NLS (N terminal on insert)
Gene/Insert 2
  Gene/Insert name: mCherry
  Species: Synthetic
  Insert size (bp): 708
Terms and licenses: Academic/Nonprofit Terms; Industry Terms: Not Available to Industry
How to cite: pVITRO1-SS-149 was a gift from James Collins (Addgene plasmid # 68750 ; http://n2t.net/addgene:68750 ; RRID:Addgene_68750)
