>Addgene plasmid #68750 | pVITRO1-SS-149 | addgene partial sequence | sequence record 124900 | EBV-rev 5'-GTGGTTTGTCCAAACTCATC-3'
CTTAGCTTAACAATTAATTAACATATCGAGATCGAAATCGTCCAGAGCATCGGAGCCGAGCATGTCCAGA
TCAAAGTCATCCAATGCGTCGCTTCCCAACATATCCAGGTCAAAGTCATCGAGGGCATCAGAACCCAGCA
TGTCGAGATCGAAATCGTCCAGCGCGTCGGCGCGCCCGGATCCTCTCAGGTGGGTTTTTAGGTGTCTAGT
CAAATTTGGATGTTGACTGAAGTTGCGCATGCATATTCGGCATTGGAATGGCTTCTCGCCGGTGTGCGTA
CGTAGATGTCTAGTCAAATTACCACCTTGGGAGAAATTTCGCATACAGATCCGACACTGAAACGGTTTTT
CACCGGTATGAGTACGGGTATGTCTAGCCAAAGCTTGAGCAGACGAAAAGTTCCGCATGCAAATGCGACA
CTGGAAGGGGCGCTCCCCGTCCTTCTGTCTCAGGTGGGTTTTTAGGTGTCTAACCAAAGAAACATCTTGA
CTGAAGTTGCGCATGCATATTCGGCATTGGAATGGCTTCTCGCCGGTGTGCGTACGTAGATGTCTTTTCA
AATGAGCAGATTGGGAGAAATTTCGCATACAGATCCGACACTGAAACGGTTTTTCACCGGTATGAGTACG
GGTATGTCTAGCCAAATGATTTGGAATCGAAAAGTTCCGCATGCAAATGCGACACTGGAAGGGGCGCTCC
CCGGGTCTAGAGACCTTGCGCTTTTTCTTGGGCTTGTCATCGTCGTCCTTGTAGTCCATGATATCACCGG
TTGCTTT
