>Addgene plasmid #68750 | pVITRO1-SS-149 | addgene partial sequence | sequence record 124901 | FMDV-IRES-R 5'-CTCCGCTACGAAGCAACAGT-3'
GATCGAGCGTGGAGCCAAACGCAGTACAAAGTGTTACCCCTCTAGACCTGGAAAGACCAGGCGGAGTTTC
AAGTTGCACGTTTTGTGTCATTGGGGAAACCTGCTCCTAGGTTACTTGTACAGCTCGTCCATGCCGCCGG
TGGAGTGGCGGCCCTCGGCGCGTTCGTACTGTTCCACGATGGTGTAGTCCTCGTTGTGGGAGGTGATGTC
CAACTTGATGTTGACGTTGTAGGCGCCGGGCAGCTGCACGGGCTTCTTGGCCTTGTAGGTGGTCTTGACC
TCAGCGTCGTAGTGGCCGCCGTCCTTCAGCTTCAGCCTCTGCTTGATCTCGCCCTTCAGGGCGCCGTCCT
CGGGGTACATCCGCTCGGAGGAGGCCTGCCAGCCCATGGTCTTCTTCTGCATTACGGGGCCGTCGGAGGG
GAAGTTGGTGCCGCGCAGCTTCACCTTGTAGATGAACTCGCCGTCCTGCAGGGAGGAGTCCTGGGTCACG
GTCACCACGCCGCCGTCCTCGAAGTTCATCACGCGCTCCCACTTGAAGCCCTCGGGGAAGGACAGCTTCA
AGTAGTCGGGGATGTCGGCGGGGTGCTTCACGTAGGCCTTGGAGCCGTACATGAACTGAGGGGACAGGAT
GTCCCAGGCGAAGGGCAGGGGGCCACCCTTGGTCACCTTCAGCTTGGCGGTCTGGGTGCCCTCGTAGGGG
CGGCCCTCGCCCTCGCCCTCGATCTCGAACTCGTGGCCGTTCACGGAGCCCTCCATGTGCACCTTGAAGC
GCATGAACTCCTTGATGATGGCCATGTTATCCTCCTCGCC
